Addgene plasmid #22097: 3ME6/mSprouty2
Depositing lab: Gail Martin. Depositing organization: University of California, San Francisco (UCSF). Publication: Vertebrate Sprouty genes are induced by FGF signaling and can cause chondrodysplasia when overexpressed. Minowada G, Jarvis LA, Chi CL, Neubuser A, Sun X, Hacohen N, Krasnow MA, Martin GR. Development. 1999 Oct . 126(20):4465-75. PubMed 10498682.
Backbone
  Vector backbone: pBluescript KS
  Backbone manufacturer: Stratagene
  Backbone size w/o insert (bp): 3000
  Vector type: Bacterial
Growth in bacteria
  Bacterial resistance: Ampicillin, 100 μg/mL
  Growth temperature: 37°C
  Growth strain: DH5alpha
  Copy number: High Copy
Gene/Insert
  Gene/Insert name: Sprouty 2
  Species: M. musculus (mouse)
  Insert size (bp): 1500
  Entrez Gene: Spry2 (a.k.a. sprouty2)
  Cloning method: Restriction Enzyme; 5′ cloning site EcoRI (not destroyed); 3′ cloning site EcoR I (not destroyed)
  Sequencing primers: 5′ T7; 3′ T3
Terms and licenses: Academic/Nonprofit Terms; Industry Terms: Not Available to Industry
Depositor comments: mSprouty cDNA clone was isolated from a mouse E11 cDNA library (Clonetech). The entire coding region as well as 5' and 3' UTR sequences are included. For antisense probe, linearize the plasmid with SacII and use T3 Polymerase. The transcript should be approximately 1.5kb.
How to cite: 3ME6/mSprouty2 was a gift from Gail Martin (Addgene plasmid # 22097 ; http://n2t.net/addgene:22097 ; RRID:Addgene_22097)
