[The description below was written by a language model from this plasmid's Addgene catalogue record.]
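Description:
3ME6/mSprouty2 is a bacterial cloning plasmid built on the pBluescript KS phagemid backbone (about 3 kb), carrying a mouse Sprouty 2 (Spry2) cDNA of roughly 1.5 kb. It is maintained at high copy number in E. coli under ampicillin selection. No feature table accompanies the record, so individual backbone elements are not itemised. pBluescript vectors generally provide a high-copy origin, an f1 origin, and a polylinker flanked by opposing T7 and T3 phage RNA polymerase promoters. This is consistent with T7 and T3 being listed as the sequencing primers for the insert.

The cDNA was isolated from a mouse embryonic day 11 cDNA library and is cloned into the EcoRI site, with EcoRI sites preserved at both ends so the insert can be released as a single fragment. According to the depositor, it contains the entire Spry2 coding region together with 5′ and 3′ untranslated sequence. There is no eukaryotic promoter, tag or reporter recorded, so the plasmid is not an expression construct for mammalian cells; instead it serves as a cDNA source and a template for in vitro transcription. The depositor notes that an antisense riboprobe of approximately 1.5 kb is produced by linearising on the SacII side of the insert and transcribing from the T3 promoter. This points to its main use as a template for RNA in situ hybridisation probes that detect Spry2 expression in mouse embryos and tissues. That use fits the associated study, which reported that vertebrate Sprouty genes are induced by FGF signalling. The full-length insert can also be subcloned into other vectors for functional work.
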