>Addgene plasmid #22097 | 3ME6/mSprouty2 | addgene partial sequence | sequence record 27869 | 22097 with T7
GGCGGCCGCTCTAGAACTAGTGGATCCCCCGGGCTGCAGGAATTCCGGCCGCGTGCGCTTCTGGAAGGGA
GGTCATCTATCCCGGAATCCGGGAGGGTTCCAACGGTGGAGGACTGGGTTCCAAAATTTCCCCGTGGTTT
TAATCCACCGATTGCTTGGAAGTTGGACTGAAGCAGAGTTTGGAAAGAAGGAAAAAGTTTGCATCAGGAC
TGGATTTATTTGCACATCGCTGGAAGAAGAGGATTCAAGGGAGAGGGGTTGGTGCAAAGCCGCGATCACG
GAGTTCAGATGTGTTCTAAGCCTGCTGGGGTGAACACACTGCCAAGACCTGATGGAGGCCAGAGCTCAGA
GTGGCAACGGGTCGCAGCCTTTGCTGCAGACAGCCCATGACAGTGGCAGGCAGCGCGGGGAGCCGGATCC
AAGAGATGCCCTTACCCAGCAGGTACACGTCTTGTCTCTGGATCAGATCAGAGCCATCCGAAACACCAAT
GAGTACACAGAGGGCCCTACTGTGGTCCCAAGACCTGGGCTCAAGCCTGCTCCTCGCCCCTCCACTCAGC
ACAAACATGAAAGACTCCACGGTCTGCCGGAGCACCGCCAGCCTCCCAGGCTCCAGCCCTCGCAGGTCCA
TTCTTCACGGGCCCCTCTGTCCAGGTCCATCAGCACTGTCAGCTCA
